>Addgene plasmid #54587 | mCitrine-C1 | addgene full sequence | sequence record 393233 | Addgene NGS Result
ATCGTTTCGCATGATTGAACAAGATGGATTGCACGCAGGTTCTCCGGCCGCTTGGGTGGAGAGGCTATTC
GGCTATGACTGGGCACAACAGACAATCGGCTGCTCTGATGCCGCCGTGTTCCGGCTGTCAGCGCAGGGGC
GCCCGGTTCTTTTTGTCAAGACCGACCTGTCCGGTGCCCTGAATGAACTGCAAGACGAGGCAGCGCGGCT
ATCGTGGCTGGCCACGACGGGCGTTCCTTGCGCAGCTGTGCTCGACGTTGTCACTGAAGCGGGAAGGGAC
TGGCTGCTATTGGGCGAAGTGCCGGGGCAGGATCTCCTGTCATCTCACCTTGCTCCTGCCGAGAAAGTAT
CCATCATGGCTGATGCAATGCGGCGGCTGCATACGCTTGATCCGGCTACCTGCCCATTCGACCACCAAGC
GAAACATCGCATCGAGCGAGCACGTACTCGGATGGAAGCCGGTCTTGTCGATCAGGATGATCTGGACGAA
GAGCATCAGGGGCTCGCGCCAGCCGAACTGTTCGCCAGGCTCAAGGCGAGCATGCCCGACGGCGAGGATC
TCGTCGTGACCCATGGCGATGCCTGCTTGCCGAATATCATGGTGGAAAATGGCCGCTTTTCTGGATTCAT
CGACTGTGGCCGGCTGGGTGTGGCGGACCGCTATCAGGACATAGCGTTGGCTACCCGTGATATTGCTGAA
GAGCTTGGCGGCGAATGGGCTGACCGCTTCCTCGTGCTTTACGGTATCGCCGCTCCCGATTCGCAGCGCA
TCGCCTTCTATCGCCTTCTTGACGAGTTCTTCTGAGCGGGACTCTGGGGTTCGAAATGACCGACCAAGCG
ACGCCCAACCTGCCATCACGAGATTTCGATTCCACCGCCGCCTTCTATGAAAGGTTGGGCTTCGGAATCG
TTTTCCGGGACGCCGGCTGGATGATCCTCCAGCGCGGGGATCTCATGCTGGAGTTCTTCGCCCACCCTAG
GGGGAGGCTAACTGAAACACGGAAGGAGACAATACCGGAAGGAACCCGCGCTATGACGGCAATAAAAAGA
CAGAATAAAACGCACGGTGTTGGGTCGTTTGTTCATAAACGCGGGGTTCGGTCCCAGGGCTGGCACTCTG
TCGATACCCCACCGAGACCCCATTGGGGCCAATACGCCCGCGTTTCTTCCTTTTCCCCACCCCACCCCCC
AAGTTCGGGTGAAGGCCCAGGGCTCGCAGCCAACGTCGGGGCGGCAGGCCCTGCCATAGCCTCAGGTTAC
TCATATATACTTTAGATTGATTTAAAACTTCATTTTTAATTTAAAAGGATCTAGGTGAAGATCCTTTTTG
ATAATCTCATGACCAAAATCCCTTAACGTGAGTTTTCGTTCCACTGAGCGTCAGACCCCGTAGAAAAGAT
CAAAGGATCTTCTTGAGATCCTTTTTTTCTGCGCGTAATCTGCTGCTTGCAAACAAAAAAACCACCGCTA
CCAGCGGTGGTTTGTTTGCCGGATCAAGAGCTACCAACTCTTTTTCCGAAGGTAACTGGCTTCAGCAGAG
CGCAGATACCAAATACTGTTCTTCTAGTGTAGCCGTAGTTAGGCCACCACTTCAAGAACTCTGTAGCACC
GCCTACATACCTCGCTCTGCTAATCCTGTTACCAGTGGCTGCTGCCAGTGGCGATAAGTCGTGTCTTACC
GGGTTGGACTCAAGACGATAGTTACCGGATAAGGCGCAGCGGTCGGGCTGAACGGGGGGTTCGTGCACAC
AGCCCAGCTTGGAGCGAACGACCTACACCGAACTGAGATACCTACAGCGTGAGCTATGAGAAAGCGCCAC
GCTTCCCGAAGGGAGAAAGGCGGACAGGTATCCGGTAAGCGGCAGGGTCGGAACAGGAGAGCGCACGAGG
GAGCTTCCAGGGGGAAACGCCTGGTATCTTTATAGTCCTGTCGGGTTTCGCCACCTCTGACTTGAGCGTC
GATTTTTGTGATGCTCGTCAGGGGGGCGGAGCCTATGGAAAAACGCCAGCAACGCGGCCTTTTTACGGTT
CCTGGCCTTTTGCTGGCCTTTTGCTCACATGTTCTTTCCTGCGTTATCCCCTGATTCTGTGGATAACCGT
ATTACCGCCATGCATTAGTTATTAATAGTAATCAATTACGGGGTCATTAGTTCATAGCCCATATATGGAG
TTCCGCGTTACATAACTTACGGTAAATGGCCCGCCTGGCTGACCGCCCAACGACCCCCGCCCATTGACGT
CAATAATGACGTATGTTCCCATAGTAACGCCAATAGGGACTTTCCATTGACGTCAATGGGTGGAGTATTT
ACGGTAAACTGCCCACTTGGCAGTACATCAAGTGTATCATATGCCAAGTACGCCCCCTATTGACGTCAAT
GACGGTAAATGGCCCGCCTGGCATTATGCCCAGTACATGACCTTATGGGACTTTCCTACTTGGCAGTACA
TCTACGTATTAGTCATCGCTATTACCATGGTGATGCGGTTTTGGCAGTACATCAATGGGCGTGGATAGCG
GTTTGACTCACGGGGATTTCCAAGTCTCCACCCCATTGACGTCAATGGGAGTTTGTTTTGGCACCAAAAT
CAACGGGACTTTCCAAAATGTCGTAACAACTCCGCCCCATTGACGCAAATGGGCGGTAGGCGTGTACGGT
GGGAGGTCTATATAAGCAGAGCTGGTTTAGTGAACCGTCAGATCCGCTAGCGCTACCGGTCGCCACCATG
GTGAGCAAGGGCGAGGAGCTGTTCACCGGGGTGGTGCCCATCCTGGTCGAGCTGGACGGCGACGTAAACG
GCCACAAGTTCAGCGTGTCCGGCGAGGGCGAGGGCGATGCCACCTACGGCAAGCTGACCCTGAAGTTCAT
CTGCACCACCGGCAAGCTGCCCGTGCCCTGGCCCACCCTCGTGACCACCTTCGGCTACGGCCTGATGTGC
TTCGCCCGCTACCCCGACCACATGAAGCAGCACGACTTCTTCAAGTCCGCCATGCCCGAAGGCTACGTCC
AGGAGCGCACCATCTTCTTCAAGGACGACGGCAACTACAAGACCCGCGCCGAGGTGAAGTTCGAGGGCGA
CACCCTGGTGAACCGCATCGAGCTGAAGGGCATCGACTTCAAGGAGGACGGCAACATCCTGGGGCACAAG
CTGGAGTACAACTACAACAGCCACAACGTCTATATCATGGCCGACAAGCAGAAGAACGGCATCAAGGTGA
ACTTCAAGATCCGCCACAACATCGAGGACGGCAGCGTGCAGCTCGCCGACCACTACCAGCAGAACACCCC
CATCGGCGACGGCCCCGTGCTGCTGCCCGACAACCACTACCTGAGCTACCAGTCCAAGCTGAGCAAAGAC
CCCAACGAGAAGCGCGATCACATGGTCCTGCTGGAGTTCGTGACCGCCGCCGGGATCACTCTCGGCATGG
ACGAGCTGTACAAGTCCGGACTCAGATCTCGAGCTCAAGCTTCGAATTCTGCAGTCGACGGTACCGCGGG
CCCGGGATCCACCGGATCTAGATAACTGATCATAATCAGCCATACCACATTTGTAGAGGTTTTACTTGCT
TTAAAAAACCTCCCACACCTCCCCCTGAACCTGAAACATAAAATGAATGCAATTGTTGTTGTTAACTTGT
TTATTGCAGCTTATAATGGTTACAAATAAAGCAATAGCATCACAAATTTCACAAATAAAGCATTTTTTTC
ACTGCATTCTAGTTGTGGTTTGTCCAAACTCATCAATGTATCTTAACGCGTAAATTGTAAGCGTTAATAT
TTTGTTAAAATTCGCGTTAAATTTTTGTTAAATCAGCTCATTTTTTAACCAATAGGCCGAAATCGGCAAA
ATCCCTTATAAATCAAAAGAATAGACCGAGATAGGGT
[37 nt withheld, positions 3888-3924]
AAAGAACGTGGACTCCAACGTCAAAGG
[49 nt withheld, positions 3952-4000]
T
[91 nt withheld, positions 4002-4092]
G
[124 nt withheld, positions 4094-4217]
CAGGTGGCACTTTTCGGGGAAATGTGCGCGGAACCCCTATTTGTTTATTTTTCTAAATACATTCAAATAT
GTATCCGCTCATGAGACAATAACCCTGATAAATGCTTCAATAATATTGAAAAAGGAAGAGTCCTGAGGCG
GAAAGAACCAGCTGTGGAATGTGTGTCAGTTAGGGTGTGGAAAGTCCCCAGGCTCCCCAGCAGGCAGAAG
TATGCAAAGCATGCATCTCAATTAGTCAGCAACCAGGTGTGGAAAGTCCCCAGGCTCCCCAGCAGGCAGA
AGTATGCAAAGCATGCATCTCAATTAGTCAGCAACCATAGTCCCGCCCCTAACTCCGCCCATCCCGCCCC
TAACTCCGCCCAGTTCCGCCCATTCTCCGCCCCATGGCTGACTAATTTTTTTTATTTATGCAGAGGCCGA
GGCCGCCTCGGCCTCTGAGCTATTCCAGAAGTAGTGAGGAGGCTTTTTTGGAGGCCTAGGCTTTTGCAAA
GATCGATCAAGAGACAGGATGAGG
Features (pLannotate 1.2.2; 14 found; start..end, strand, type, name):
     11..805     +  CDS            NeoR/KanR: aminoglycoside phosphotransferase from Tn5; aph(3')-II (or nptII); confers resistance to neomycin, kanamycin, and G418 (Geneticin®)
    826..978     +  CDS            ble (fragment): BLE_KLEPN - Experimental evidence at protein level: Swiss-Prot protein existence level 1. Binding protein with a strong affinity to the bleomycin family of antibiotics. Binds to CL990; an antimitotic-antibiotic compound. From Klebsiella pneumoniae.
   1037..1084    +  polyA_signal   HSV TK poly(A) signal: herpes simplex virus thymidine kinase polyadenylation signal (Cole and Stacy, 1985)
   1175..1191    -  polyA_signal   bGH poly(A) signal (fragment): bovine growth hormone polyadenylation signal
   1413..2001    +  rep_origin     ori: high-copy-number ColE1/pMB1/pBR322/pUC origin of replication
   2176..2479    +  enhancer       CMV enhancer: human cytomegalovirus immediate early enhancer
   2480..2683    +  promoter       CMV promoter: human cytomegalovirus (CMV) immediate early promoter
   2728..3444    +  CDS            mCitrine: mCitrine is a basic (constitutively fluorescent) yellow fluorescent protein published in 2001, derived from Aequorea victoria.
   3445..3510    +  misc_feature   MCS: multiple cloning site
   3527..3611    +  CDS            large T antigen (fragment): large T antigen from SV40 (simian virus 40)
   3634..3755    +  polyA_signal   SV40 poly(A) signal: SV40 polyadenylation signal
   3789..4217    -  rep_origin     f1 ori (sequence partly withheld): f1 bacteriophage origin of replication; arrow indicates direction of (+) strand synthesis
   4244..4348    +  promoter       AmpR promoter: bla
   4350..4707    +  promoter       SV40 promoter: SV40 enhancer and early promoter
