[The description below was written by a language model from this plasmid's Addgene catalogue record and pLannotate feature annotations shown in this document.]
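Description:
mCitrine-C1 is an empty mammalian expression backbone of the "C1" cloning-vector type, designed for building fusion proteins that carry the yellow fluorescent protein mCitrine at their N terminus. It is a high-copy plasmid of roughly 4.7 kb that replicates in E. coli from a ColE1/pUC-type origin and also carries an f1 phage origin, which permits single-stranded DNA production. A single NeoR/KanR (Tn5 aminoglycoside phosphotransferase) gene serves both hosts. It sits downstream of tandem bacterial (AmpR/bla) and SV40 enhancer/early promoters and is terminated by the HSV TK polyadenylation signal, so it gives kanamycin resistance in bacteria and G418 resistance for selecting stably transfected mammalian cells.

The expression cassette consists of the human CMV immediate-early enhancer and promoter driving the mCitrine coding sequence, followed directly by a multiple cloning site and the SV40 poly(A) signal. No insert is present. A gene of interest cloned in frame into the MCS is expressed as an mCitrine-tagged fusion, while the unmodified vector expresses the fluorescent protein alone. According to the depositor, mCitrine is Citrine with the A206K substitution, a change generally used to reduce dimerisation of Aequorea-derived fluorescent proteins. The recorded excitation and emission maxima are 516 and 529 nm. The short annotated fragments of ble, bGH poly(A) and SV40 large T antigen are most likely partial matches to backbone or flanking sequence rather than functional elements. The vector is typically used for live-cell imaging of protein localisation and as a yellow fluorescent transfection control.
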