Addgene plasmid #54587: mCitrine-C1
Purpose: (Empty Backbone) Localization: C1 Cloning Vector, Excitation: 516, Emission: 529
Depositing lab: Robert Campbell & Michael Davidson & Oliver Griesbeck & Roger Tsien. Depositing organization: Florida State University, Tallahassee. Publication: Reducing the environmental sensitivity of yellow fluorescent protein. Mechanism and applications. Griesbeck O, Baird GS, Campbell RE, Zacharias DA, Tsien RY. J Biol Chem. 2001 Aug 3;276(31):29188-94. Epub 2001 May 31. 10.1074/jbc.M102815200 PubMed 11387331.
Backbone
  Vector backbone: mCitrine-C1
  Backbone size (bp): 4750
  Vector type: Mammalian Expression
  Selectable markers: Neomycin (select with G418)
  Tag / fusion protein: mCitrine (N terminal on backbone)
Growth in bacteria
  Bacterial resistance: Kanamycin, 50 μg/mL
  Growth temperature: 37°C
  Growth strain: DH5alpha
  Copy number: High Copy
Gene/Insert
  Gene/Insert name: None
  Tag / fusion protein: mCitrine (N terminal on backbone)
Resource information
  A portion of this plasmid was derived from a plasmid made by: R.E. Campbell, R.Y. Tsien, O. Griesbeck; PMID 11387331
Terms and licenses: Academic/Nonprofit Terms; Industry Terms
Depositor comments: Citrine + A206K. Excitation = 516; Emission = 529
How to cite: mCitrine-C1 was a gift from Robert Campbell & Michael Davidson & Oliver Griesbeck & Roger Tsien (Addgene plasmid # 54587 ; http://n2t.net/addgene:54587 ; RRID:Addgene_54587)
