>Addgene plasmid #54587 | mCitrine-C1 | depositor partial sequence | sequence record 84984 | insert sequence
CCCATGACGTCAATGGAGTTGTTTGGCACCAAAATCAACGGGACTTTCCAAAATGTCGTAACAACTCCGC
CCCATTGACGCAAATGGGCGGTAGGCGTGTACGGTGGGAGGTCTATATAAGCAGAGCTGGTTTAGTGAAC
CGTCAGATCCGCTAGCGCTACCGGTCGCCACCATGGTGAGCAAGGGCGAGGAGCTGTTCACCGGGGTGGT
GCCCATCCTGGTCGAGCTGGACGGCGACGTAAACGGCCACAAGTTCAGCGTGTCCGGCGAGGGCGAGGGC
GATGCCACCTACGGCAAGCTGACCCTGAAGTTCATCTGCACCACCGGCAAGCTGCCCGTGCCCTGGCCCA
CCCTCGTGACCACCTTCGGCTACGGCCTGATGTGCTTCGCCCGCTACCCCGACCACATGAAGCAGCACGA
CTTCTTCAAGTCCGCCATGCCCGAAGGCTACGTCCAGGAGCGCACCATCTTCTTCAAGGACGACGGCAAC
TACAAGACCCGCGCCGAGGTGAAGTTCGAGGGCGACACCCTGGTGAACCGCATCGAGCTGAAGGGCATCG
ACTTCAAGGAGGACGGCAACATCCTGGGGCACAAGCTGGAGTACAACTACAACAGCCACAACGTCTATAT
CATGGCCGACAAGCAGAAGAACGGCATCAAGGTGAACTTCAAGATCCGCCACAACATCGAGGACGGCAGC
GTGCAGCTCGCCGACCACTACCAGCAGAACACCCCCATCGGCGACGGCCCCGTGCTGCTGCCCGACAACC
ACTACCTGAGCTACCAGTCCAAGCTGAGCAAAGACCCCAACGAGAAGCGCGATCACATGGTCCTGCTGGA
GTTCGTGACCGCCGCCGGGATCACTCTCGGCATGGACGAGCTGTACAAGTCCGGACTCAGATCTCGAGCT
CAAGCTTCGAATTCTGCAGTCGACGGTACCGCGGGCCCGGGATCCACCGGATCTAGATAACTGATCATAA
TCAGCCATACCACATTTGTAGAGGTTTTACTTGCTTTAAAAACCTCCCACACCTCCCCCTGAACCTGAAC
ATAAATGAATGCATTGTTGTTGTAACTTGTTATGCAGCTTATATGGTTACAATAAGCATAGCATCACAAA
TTTCACAATAAGCATTTTTTCACTGCATTCTAGTGTGGTTGTCCAACTCATCATGATCTACGCGTAAATG
