>Addgene plasmid #54587 | mCitrine-C1 | addgene partial sequence | sequence record 90453 | CMV-F 5'-CGCAAATGGGCGGTAGGCGTG-3'
GTGAACCGTCAGATCCGCTAGCGCTACCGGTCGCCACCATGGTGAGCAAGGGCGAGGAGCTGTTCACCGG
GGTGGTGCCCATCCTGGTCGAGCTGGACGGCGACGTAAACGGCCACAAGTTCAGCGTGTCCGGCGAGGGC
GAGGGCGATGCCACCTACGGCAAGCTGACCCTGAAGTTCATCTGCACCACCGGCAAGCTGCCCGTGCCCT
GGCCCACCCTCGTGACCACCTTCGGCTACGGCCTGATGTGCTTCGCCCGCTACCCCGACCACATGAAGCA
GCACGACTTCTTCAAGTCCGCCATGCCCGAAGGCTACGTCCAGGAGCGCACCATCTTCTTCAAGGACGAC
GGCAACTACAAGACCCGCGCCGAGGTGAAGTTCGAGGGCGACACCCTGGTGAACCGCATCGAGCTGAAGG
GCATCGACTTCAAGGAGGACGGCAACATCCTGGGGCACAAGCTGGAGTACAACTACAACAGCCACAACGT
CTATATCATGGCCGACAAGCAGAAGAACGGCATCAAGGTGAACTTCAAGATCCGCCACAACATCGAGGAC
GGCAGCGTGCAGCTCGCCGACCACTACCAGCAGAACACCCCCATCGGCGACGGCCCCGTGCTGCTGCCCG
ACAACCACTACCTGAGCTACCAGTCCAAGCTGAGCAAAGACCCCAACGAGAAGCGCGATCACATGGTCCT
GCTGGAGTTCGTGACCGCCGCCGGGATCACTCTCGGCATGGACGAGCTGTACAAGTCCGGACTCAGATCT
CGAGCTCAAGCTTCGAATTCTGCAGTCGACGGTACCGCGGGCCCGGGATCCACCGGATCTAGATAACTGA
TCATAATCAGCCATACCACATTTGTAGAGGTT
